>Addgene plasmid #224730 | pcDNA3.1-HA-GTSE1-S594A | addgene full sequence | sequence record 448710 | Addgene NGS Result
GACGGATCGGGAGATCTCCCGATCCCCTATGGTGCACTCTCAGTACAATCTGCTCTGATGCCGCATAGTT
AAGCCAGTATCTGCTCCCTGCTTGTGTGTTGGAGGTCGCTGAGTAGTGCGCGAGCAAAATTTAAGCTACA
ACAAGGCAAGGCTTGACCGACAATTGCATGAAGAATCTGCTTAGGGTTAGGCGTTTTGCGCTGCTTCGCG
ATGTACGGGCCAGATATACGCGTTGACATTGATTATTGACTAGTTATTAATAGTAATCAATTACGGGGTC
ATTAGTTCATAGCCCATATATGGAGTTCCGCGTTACATAACTTACGGTAAATGGCCCGCCTGGCTGACCG
CCCAACGACCCCCGCCCATTGACGTCAATAATGACGTATGTTCCCATAGTAACGCCAATAGGGACTTTCC
ATTGACGTCAATGGGTGGAGTATTTACGGTAAACTGCCCACTTGGCAGTACATCAAGTGTATCATATGCC
AAGTACGCCCCCTATTGACGTCAATGACGGTAAATGGCCCGCCTGGCATTATGCCCAGTACATGACCTTA
TGGGACTTTCCTACTTGGCAGTACATCTACGTATTAGTCATCGCTATTACCATGGTGATGCGGTTTTGGC
AGTACATCAATGGGCGTGGATAGCGGTTTGACTCACGGGGATTTCCAAGTCTCCACCCCATTGACGTCAA
TGGGAGTTTGTTTTGGCACCAAAATCAACGGGACTTTCCAAAATGTCGTAACAACTCCGCCCCATTGACG
CAAATGGGCGGTAGGCGTGTACGGTGGGAGGTCTATATAAGCAGAGCTCTCTGGCTAACTAGAGAACCCA
CTGCTTACTGGCTTATCGAAATTAATACGACTCACTATAGGGAGACCCAAGCTTACCATGGCCTACCCCT
ACGACGTGCCCGACTACGCCTCCCTCGGATCCATGGAAGGAGGCGGCGGCCGCGATGAGCCTTCAGCCTG
CCGGGCAGGGGACGTGAACATGGATGACCCTAAGAAGGAAGACATTCTTCTTTTGGCCGATGAAAAATTT
GACTTCGATCTTTCATTGTCTTCTTCGAGTGCAAATGAAGATGATGAAGTCTTCTTCGGACCCTTTGGAC
ATAAAGAAAGATGTATTGCTGCCAGCTTGGAATTAAATAATCCGGTTCCCGAACAGCCTCCGTTGCCCAC
ATCTGAGAGTCCCTTTGCCTGGAGCCCTCTGGCCGGGGAGAAGTTCGTGGAGGTGTACAAAGAAGCTCAC
TTACTGGCTTTACACATTGAGAGCAGCAGCCGGAACCAGGCAGCCCAAGCTGCCAAGCCTGAAGACCCTC
GGAGCCAGGGCGTGGAAAGATTCATACAGGAGTCAAAATTAAAAATAAACCTCTTTGAGAAAGAAAAGGA
AATGAAGAAAAGCCCCACGTCTCTTAAAAGGGAGACATACTACCTGTCAGACAGCCCCTTGCTGGGGCCC
CCTGTGGGTGAGCCTCGGCTCTTGGCCTCCTCCCCGGCCCTGCCCAGCTCTGGTGCCCAGGCCCGCCTCA
CCCGGGCGCCGGGGCCTCCGCACTCTGCTCATGCTTTGCCCAGGGAATCATGCACTGCTCATGCTGCAAG
TCAGGCAGCGACTCAGAGGAAGCCCGGGACCAAATTGCTGCTGCCTCGAGCGGCCTCTGTTAGAGGAAGA
AGCATCCCTGGGGCTGCGGAGAAGCCCAAGAAAGAGATTCCAGCTAGTCCTTCCAGGACAAAAATCCCAG
CTGAGAAGGAATCCCACCGGGATGTTCTCCCTGACAAACCTGCCCCGGGTGCTGTCAATGTGCCGGCCGC
CGGAAGCCACTTGGGCCAGGGCAAGCGGGCGATCCCTGTTCCAAACAAGTTGGGGCTGAAGAAGACCCTG
TTAAAAGCACCCGGCTCTACCAGCAATCTCGCAAGGAAGTCCTCCTCGGGGCCTGTTTGGAGCGGGGCAT
CCAGTGCGTGCACATCCCCAGCAGTGGGCAAAGCTAAATCAAGTGAATTTGCAAGTATTCCTGCAAATAG
CTCCCGGCCTCTGTCAAACATCAGCAAGTCAGGCAGAATGGGACCCGCCATGCTGCGGCCAGCTCTGCCT
GCAGGCCCTGTGGGGGCATCCTCCTGGCAGGCCAAGCGGGTCGATGTTTCTGAGCTGGCAGCGGAGCAGC
TCACGGCACCCCCCTCAGCATCCCCCACCCAACCCCAGACTCCGGAAGGTGGCGGCCAGTGGCTGAACTC
CAGTTGCGCTTGGTCAGAATCTTCTCAATTGAATAAGACTAGAAGTATCAGACGGCGAGATTCCTGTCTA
AATTCCAAGACAAAGGTTATGCCTACTCCTACAAATCAATTTAAAATTCCTAAGTTTTCTATTGGTGACT
CCCCGGACAGCTCAACACCAAAGCTTTCGCGGGCACAGCGGCCGCAGTCGTGCACGTCAGTTGGCAGGGT
CACTGTCCACAGCACCCCGGTTAGACGCTCATCTGGGCCAGCACCACAAAGCCTGCTGAGCGCATGGCGT
GTGTCAGCCTTGCCCACACCCGCCAGCCGGCGCTGCTCTGGCCTTCCACCGATGACCCCCAAAACGATGC
CCAGGGCCGTGGGCTCTCCCCTGTGTGTGCCAGCTCGGAGACGTTCCTCTGAGCCCCGCAAGAACTCTGC
AATGAGAACTGAACCAACAAGGGAGAGCAACAGAAAGACAGATTCCAGGCTGGTGGATGTGGCCCCTGAC
AGGGGTTCTCCTCCTTCCCGTGTGCCTCAGGCACTTAACTTTTCTCCAGAGGAAAGCGATTCTACTTTCT
CCAAAAGTACTGCCACAGAAGTAGCTCGGGAGGAAGCCAAGCCGGGTGGAGATGCAGCCCCTAGTGAGGC
TCTTCTTGTAGATATCAAACTGGAACCACTCGCGGTCACTCCAGATGCTGCAAGCCAGCCCCTCATTGAC
CTTCCTCTCATCGACTTCTGCGATACCCCAGAAGCACACGTGGCTGTAGGATCTGAAAGCAGGCCTCTGA
TCGACCTCATGACAAACACTCCAGACATGAATAAAAATGTGGCCAAACCTTCACCGGTGGTGGGACAGCT
CATAGACCTGAGCTCCCCTCTGATCCAGCTGAGCCCTGAGGCTGACAAGGAGAACGTGGATTCCCCACTC
CTCAAGTTCTAAGTCGAGCATGCATCTAGAGGGCCCTATTCTATAGTGTCACCTAAATGCTAGAGCTCGC
TGATCAGCCTCGACTGTGCCTTCTAGTTGCCAGCCATCTGTTGTTTGCCCCTCCCCCGTGCCTTCCTTGA
CCCTGGAAGGTGCCACTCCCACTGTCCTTTCCTAATAAAATGAGGAAATTGCATCGCATTGTCTGAGTAG
GTGTCATTCTATTCTGGGGGGTGGGGTGGGGCAGGACAGCAAGGGGGAGGATTGGGAAGACAATAGCAGG
CATGCTGGGGATGCGGTGGGCTCTATGGCTTCTGAGGCGGAAAGAACCAGCTGGGGCTCTAGGGGGTATC
CCC
[124 nt withheld, positions 3504-3627]
C
[91 nt withheld, positions 3629-3719]
A
[49 nt withheld, positions 3721-3769]
CCTTTGACGTTGGAGTCCACGTTCTTT
[37 nt withheld, positions 3797-3833]
ACCCTATCTCGGTCTATTCTTTTGATTTATAAGGGATTTTGCCGATTTCGGCCTATTGGTTAAAAAATGA
GCTGATTTAACAAAAATTTAACGCGAATTAATTCTGTGGAATGTGTGTCAGTTAGGGTGTGGAAAGTCCC
CAGGCTCCCCAGCAGGCAGAAGTATGCAAAGCATGCATCTCAATTAGTCAGCAACCAGGTGTGGAAAGTC
CCCAGGCTCCCCAGCAGGCAGAAGTATGCAAAGCATGCATCTCAATTAGTCAGCAACCATAGTCCCGCCC
CTAACTCCGCCCATCCCGCCCCTAACTCCGCCCAGTTCCGCCCATTCTCCGCCCCATGGCTGACTAATTT
TTTTTATTTATGCAGAGGCCGAGGCCGCCTCTGCCTCTGAGCTATTCCAGAAGTAGTGAGGAGGCTTTTT
TGGAGGCCTAGGCTTTTGCAAAAAGCTCCCGGGAGCTTGTATATCCATTTTCGGATCTGATCAAGAGACA
GGATGAGGATCGTTTCGCATGATTGAACAAGATGGATTGCACGCAGGTTCTCCGGCCGCTTGGGTGGAGA
GGCTATTCGGCTATGACTGGGCACAACAGACAATCGGCTGCTCTGATGCCGCCGTGTTCCGGCTGTCAGC
GCAGGGGCGCCCGGTTCTTTTTGTCAAGACCGACCTGTCCGGTGCCCTGAATGAACTGCAGGACGAGGCA
GCGCGGCTATCGTGGCTGGCCACGACGGGCGTTCCTTGCGCAGCTGTGCTCGACGTTGTCACTGAAGCGG
GAAGGGACTGGCTGCTATTGGGCGAAGTGCCGGGGCAGGATCTCCTGTCATCTCACCTTGCTCCTGCCGA
GAAAGTATCCATCATGGCTGATGCAATGCGGCGGCTGCATACGCTTGATCCGGCTACCTGCCCATTCGAC
CACCAAGCGAAACATCGCATCGAGCGAGCACGTACTCGGATGGAAGCCGGTCTTGTCGATCAGGATGATC
TGGACGAAGAGCATCAGGGGCTCGCGCCAGCCGAACTGTTCGCCAGGCTCAAGGCGCGCATGCCCGACGG
CGAGGATCTCGTCGTGACCCATGGCGATGCCTGCTTGCCGAATATCATGGTGGAAAATGGCCGCTTTTCT
GGATTCATCGACTGTGGCCGGCTGGGTGTGGCGGACCGCTATCAGGACATAGCGTTGGCTACCCGTGATA
TTGCTGAAGAGCTTGGCGGCGAATGGGCTGACCGCTTCCTCGTGCTTTACGGTATCGCCGCTCCCGATTC
GCAGCGCATCGCCTTCTATCGCCTTCTTGACGAGTTCTTCTGAGCGGGACTCTGGGGTTCGAAATGACCG
ACCAAGCGACGCCCAACCTGCCATCACGAGATTTCGATTCCACCGCCGCCTTCTATGAAAGGTTGGGCTT
CGGAATCGTTTTCCGGGACGCCGGCTGGATGATCCTCCAGCGCGGGGATCTCATGCTGGAGTTCTTCGCC
CACCCCAACTTGTTTATTGCAGCTTATAATGGTTACAAATAAAGCAATAGCATCACAAATTTCACAAATA
AAGCATTTTTTTCACTGCATTCTAGTTGTGGTTTGTCCAAACTCATCAATGTATCTTATCATGTCTGTAT
ACCGTCGACCTCTAGCTAGAGCTTGGCGTAATCATGGTCATAGCTGTTTCCTGTGTGAAATTGTTATCCG
CTCACAATTCCACACAACATACGAGCCGGAAGCATAAAGTGTAAAGCCTGGGGTGCCTAATGAGTGAGCT
AACTCACATTAATTGCGTTGCGCTCACTGCCCGCTTTCCAGTCGGGAAACCTGTCGTGCCAGCTGCATTA
ATGAATCGGCCAACGCGCGGGGAGAGGCGGTTTGCGTATTGGGCGCTCTTCCGCTTCCTCGCTCACTGAC
TCGCTGCGCTCGGTCGTTCGGCTGCGGCGAGCGGTATCAGCTCACTCAAAGGCGGTAATACGGTTATCCA
CAGAATCAGGGGATAACGCAGGAAAGAACATGTGAGCAAAAGGCCAGCAAAAGGCCAGGAACCGTAAAAA
GGCCGCGTTGCTGGCGTTTTTCCATAGGCTCCGCCCCCCTGACGAGCATCACAAAAATCGACGCTCAAGT
CAGAGGTGGCGAAACCCGACAGGACTATAAAGATACCAGGCGTTTCCCCCTGGAAGCTCCCTCGTGCGCT
CTCCTGTTCCGACCCTGCCGCTTACCGGATACCTGTCCGCCTTTCTCCCTTCGGGAAGCGTGGCGCTTTC
TCATAGCTCACGCTGTAGGTATCTCAGTTCGGTGTAGGTCGTTCGCTCCAAGCTGGGCTGTGTGCACGAA
CCCCCCGTTCAGCCCGACCGCTGCGCCTTATCCGGTAACTATCGTCTTGAGTCCAACCCGGTAAGACACG
ACTTATCGCCACTGGCAGCAGCCACTGGTAACAGGATTAGCAGAGCGAGGTATGTAGGCGGTGCTACAGA
GTTCTTGAAGTGGTGGCCTAACTACGGCTACACTAGAAGAACAGTATTTGGTATCTGCGCTCTGCTGAAG
CCAGTTACCTTCGGAAAAAGAGTTGGTAGCTCTTGATCCGGCAAACAAACCACCGCTGGTAGCGGTGGTT
TTTTTGTTTGCAAGCAGCAGATTACGCGCAGAAAAAAAGGATCTCAAGAAGATCCTTTGATCTTTTCTAC
GGGGTCTGACGCTCAGTGGAACGAAAACTCACGTTAAGGGATTTTGGTCATGAGATTATCAAAAAGGATC
TTCACCTAGATCCTTTTAAATTAAAAATGAAGTTTTAAATCAATCTAAAGTATATATGAGTAAACTTGGT
CTGACAGTTACCAATGCTTAATCAGTGAGGCACCTATCTCAGCGATCTGTCTATTTCGTTCATCCATAGT
TGCCTGACTCCCCGTCGTGTAGATAACTACGATACGGGAGGGCTTACCATCTGGCCCCAGTGCTGCAATG
ATACCGCGAGACCCACGCTCACCGGCTCCAGATTTATCAGCAATAAACCAGCCAGCCGGAAGGGCCGAGC
GCAGAAGTGGTCCTGCAACTTTATCCGCCTCCATCCAGTCTATTAATTGTTGCCGGGAAGCTAGAGTAAG
TAGTTCGCCAGTTAATAGTTTGCGCAACGTTGTTGCCATTGCTACAGGCATCGTGGTGTCACGCTCGTCG
TTTGGTATGGCTTCATTCAGCTCCGGTTCCCAACGATCAAGGCGAGTTACATGATCCCCCATGTTGTGCA
AAAAAGCGGTTAGCTCCTTCGGTCCTCCGATCGTTGTCAGAAGTAAGTTGGCCGCAGTGTTATCACTCAT
GGTTATGGCAGCACTGCATAATTCTCTTACTGTCATGCCATCCGTAAGATGCTTTTCTGTGACTGGTGAG
TACTCAACCAAGTCATTCTGAGAATAGTGTATGCGGCGACCGAGTTGCTCTTGCCCGGCGTCAATACGGG
ATAATACCGCGCCACATAGCAGAACTTTAAAAGTGCTCATCATTGGAAAACGTTCTTCGGGGCGAAAACT
CTCAAGGATCTTACCGCTGTTGAGATCCAGTTCGATGTAACCCACTCGTGCACCCAACTGATCTTCAGCA
TCTTTTACTTTCACCAGCGTTTCTGGGTGAGCAAAAACAGGAAGGCAAAATGCCGCAAAAAAGGGAATAA
GGGCGACACGGAAATGTTGAATACTCATACTCTTCCTTTTTCAATATTATTGAAGCATTTATCAGGGTTA
TTGTCTCATGAGCGGATACATATTTGAATGTATTTAGAAAAATAAACAAATAGGGGTTCCGCGCACATTT
CCCCGAAAAGTGCCACCTGACGTC
Features (pLannotate 1.2.2; 21 found; start..end, strand, type, name):
     28..80      -  misc_feature   bom (fragment): basis of mobility region from pBR322
    235..614     +  enhancer       CMV enhancer: human cytomegalovirus immediate early enhancer
    615..818     +  promoter       CMV promoter: human cytomegalovirus (CMV) immediate early promoter
    814..847     +  LTR            5' LTR (truncated) (fragment): truncated 5' long terminal repeat (LTR) from HIV-1
    863..881     +  promoter       T7 promoter: promoter for bacteriophage T7 RNA polymerase
   1000..3159    +  CDS            GTSE1: GTSE1_HUMAN - Experimental evidence at protein level: Swiss-Prot protein existence level 1. May be involved in p53-induced cell cycle arrest in G2/M phase by interfering with microtubule rearrangements that are required to enter mitosis. Overexpression delays G2/M phase progression. From Homo sapiens (Human).
   3190..3208    -  promoter       SP6 promoter: promoter for bacteriophage SP6 RNA polymerase
   3234..3458    +  polyA_signal   bGH poly(A) signal: bovine growth hormone polyadenylation signal
   3462..3483    +  promoter       SV40 promoter (fragment): SV40 enhancer and early promoter
   3504..3932    +  rep_origin     f1 ori (sequence partly withheld): f1 bacteriophage origin of replication; arrow indicates direction of (+) strand synthesis
   3946..4275    +  promoter       SV40 promoter: SV40 enhancer and early promoter
   4342..5133    +  CDS            neo: KKA2_KLEPN - Also known as kan, nptII. Experimental evidence at protein level: Swiss-Prot protein existence level 1. Resistance to kanamycin, neomycin, paromomycin, ribostamycin, butirosin and gentamicin B. From Klebsiella pneumoniae.
   5157..5315    +  CDS            ble (fragment): BLE_KLEPN - Experimental evidence at protein level: Swiss-Prot protein existence level 1. Binding protein with a strong affinity to the bleomycin family of antibiotics. Binds to CL990; an antimitotic-antibiotic compound. From Klebsiella pneumoniae.
   5310..5431    +  polyA_signal   SV40 poly(A) signal: SV40 polyadenylation signal
   5504..5520    -  protein_bind   lac operator: The lac repressor binds to the lac operator to inhibit transcription in E. coli. This inhibition can be relieved by adding lactose or isopropyl-β-D-thiogalactopyranoside (IPTG). lac repressor encoded by lacI
   5528..5558    -  promoter       lac promoter: promoter for the E. coli lac operon
   5573..5594    -  protein_bind   CAP binding site: CAP binding activates transcription in the presence of cAMP. E. coli catabolite activator protein
   5607..5699    -  CDS            lacI (fragment): lac repressor; lacI; The lac repressor binds to the lac operator to inhibit transcription in E. coli. This inhibition can be relieved by adding lactose or isopropyl-β-D-thiogalactopyranoside (IPTG).
   5882..6470    -  rep_origin     ori: high-copy-number ColE1/pMB1/pBR322/pUC origin of replication
   6641..7501    -  CDS            AmpR: β-lactamase; bla; confers resistance to ampicillin, carbenicillin, and related antibiotics
   7502..7606    -  promoter       AmpR promoter: bla
