[The description below was written by a language model from this plasmid's Addgene catalogue record and pLannotate feature annotations shown in this document.]
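Description:
pcDNA3.1-HA-GTSE1-S594A is a mammalian expression plasmid of about 7.6 kb, built on the pcDNA3.1 backbone, that drives production of human GTSE1 (also known as B99) carrying a serine-to-alanine substitution at residue 594. The roughly 2.2 kb GTSE1 coding sequence sits downstream of the human cytomegalovirus immediate-early enhancer and promoter and is followed by the bovine growth hormone polyadenylation signal, an arrangement that gives strong constitutive expression in transfected mammalian cells. The catalogue entry lists an N-terminal HA epitope tag supplied by the backbone. The tag is not called as a separate feature in the annotation, but there is unannotated space between the T7 promoter and the start of the GTSE1 reading frame where it would lie. T7 and SP6 promoters flank the insert. The short matches annotated as an HIV-1 LTR fragment, a lacI fragment and a ble fragment are small partial hits and appear to be backbone remnants rather than functional elements.

In bacteria the plasmid is maintained through a high-copy ColE1/pUC-type origin and selected with ampicillin via the β-lactamase gene. An f1 origin is also present. For mammalian cells, a neomycin phosphotransferase gene under the SV40 early promoter, with an SV40 polyadenylation signal, provides the usual G418-type selection for stable lines. Replacing serine 594 with alanine removes a potential phosphorylation site. Given the associated work on stabilisation of GTSE1 through cyclin D1–CDK4/6-mediated phosphorylation, the construct is presumably used as a non-phosphorylatable mutant to compare with wild-type GTSE1, with the HA tag allowing detection or immunoprecipitation.
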