Addgene plasmid #224730: pcDNA3.1-HA-GTSE1-S594A
Purpose: For expression of HA-tagged GTSE1 protein with S594A mutation
Depositing lab: Michele Pagano. Depositing organization: NYU Grossman School of Medicine. Publication: Stabilization of GTSE1 by cyclin D1-CDK4/6-mediated phosphorylation promotes cell proliferation: relevance in cancer prognosis. Garcia-Vazquez N, Gonzalez-Robles TJ, Lane E, Spasskaya D, Zhang Q, Kerzhnerman M, Jeong Y, Collu M, Simoneschi D, Ruggles KV, Rona G, Kaisari S, Pagano M. bioRxiv [Preprint]. 2025 Jan 23:2024.06.26.600797. doi: 10.1101/2024.06.26.600797. PubMed 38979260.
Backbone
  Vector backbone: pcDNA3.1
  Vector type: Mammalian Expression
Growth in bacteria
  Bacterial resistance: Ampicillin, 100 μg/mL
  Growth temperature: 37°C
  Growth strain: NEB Stable
  Copy number: Unknown
Gene/Insert
  Gene/Insert name: GTSE1 (alt name: B99)
  Species: H. sapiens (human)
  Insert size (bp): 2200
  Mutation: Serine 594 to Alanine
  Entrez Gene: GTSE1 (a.k.a. B99)
  Promoter: CMV
  Tag / fusion protein: HA (N terminal on backbone)
  Cloning method: Unknown
  Sequencing primers: 5′ CMV Forward
Terms and licenses: Academic/Nonprofit Terms; Industry Terms: Not Available to Industry
Depositor comments: Please visit https://doi.org/10.1101/2024.06.26.600797 for bioRxiv preprint.
How to cite: pcDNA3.1-HA-GTSE1-S594A was a gift from Michele Pagano (Addgene plasmid # 224730 ; http://n2t.net/addgene:224730 ; RRID:Addgene_224730)
